>Addgene plasmid #120452 | EF1a_HOXA10_P2A_Hygro_Barcode | addgene full sequence | sequence record 234539 | Addgene NGS Result
TCGACGGATCGGGAGATCTCCCGATCCCCTATGGTGCACTCTCAGTACAATCTGCTCTGATGCCGCATAG
TTAAGCCAGTATCTGCTCCCTGCTTGTGTGTTGGAGGTCGCTGAGTAGTGCGCGAGCAAAATTTAAGCTA
CAACAAGGCAAGGCTTGACCGACAATTGCATGAAGAATCTGCTTAGGGTTAGGCGTTTTGCGCTGCTTCG
CGATGTACGGGCCAGATATACGCGTTGACATTGATTATTGACTAGTTATTAATAGTAATCAATTACGGGG
TCATTAGTTCATAGCCCATATATGGAGTTCCGCGTTACATAACTTACGGTAAATGGCCCGCCTGGCTGAC
CGCCCAACGACCCCCGCCCATTGACGTCAATAATGACGTATGTTCCCATAGTAACGCCAATAGGGACTTT
CCATTGACGTCAATGGGTGGAGTATTTACGGTAAACTGCCCACTTGGCAGTACATCAAGTGTATCATATG
CCAAGTACGCCCCCTATTGACGTCAATGACGGTAAATGGCCCGCCTGGCATTATGCCCAGTACATGACCT
TATGGGACTTTCCTACTTGGCAGTACATCTACGTATTAGTCATCGCTATTACCATGGTGATGCGGTTTTG
GCAGTACATCAATGGGCGTGGATAGCGGTTTGACTCACGGGGATTTCCAAGTCTCCACCCCATTGACGTC
AATGGGAGTTTGTTTTGGCACCAAAATCAACGGGACTTTCCAAAATGTCGTAACAACTCCGCCCCATTGA
CGCAAATGGGCGGTAGGCGTGTACGGTGGGAGGTCTATATAAGCAGCGCGTTTTGCCTGTACTGGGTCTC
TCTGGTTAGACCAGATCTGAGCCTGGGAGCTCTCTGGCTAACTAGGGAACCCACTGCTTAAGCCTCAATA
AAGCTTGCCTTGAGTGCTTCAAGTAGTGTGTGCCCGTCTGTTGTGTGACTCTGGTAACTAGAGATCCCTC
AGACCCTTTTAGTCAGTGTGGAAAATCTCTAGCAGTGGCGCCCGAACAGGGACTTGAAAGCGAAAGGGAA
ACCAGAGGAGCTCTCTCGACGCAGGACTCGGCTTGCTGAAGCGCGCACGGCAAGAGGCGAGGGGCGGCGA
CTGGTGAGTACGCCAAAAATTTTGACTAGCGGAGGCTAGAAGGAGAGAGATGGGTGCGAGAGCGTCAGTA
TTAAGCGGGGGAGAATTAGATCGCGATGGGAAAAAATTCGGTTAAGGCCAGGGGGAAAGAAAAAATATAA
ATTAAAACATATAGTATGGGCAAGCAGGGAGCTAGAACGATTCGCAGTTAATCCTGGCCTGTTAGAAACA
TCAGAAGGCTGTAGACAAATACTGGGACAGCTACAACCATCCCTTCAGACAGGATCAGAAGAACTTAGAT
CATTATATAATACAGTAGCAACCCTCTATTGTGTGCATCAAAGGATAGAGATAAAAGACACCAAGGAAGC
TTTAGACAAGATAGAGGAAGAGCAAAACAAAAGTAAGACCACCGCACAGCAAGCGGCCGCTGATCTTCAG
ACCTGGAGGAGGAGATATGAGGGACAATTGGAGAAGTGAATTATATAAATATAAAGTAGTAAAAATTGAA
CCATTAGGAGTAGCACCCACCAAGGCAAAGAGAAGAGTGGTGCAGAGAGAAAAAAGAGCAGTGGGAATAG
GAGCTTTGTTCCTTGGGTTCTTGGGAGCAGCAGGAAGCACTATGGGCGCAGCGTCAATGACGCTGACGGT
ACAGGCCAGACAATTATTGTCTGGTATAGTGCAGCAGCAGAACAATTTGCTGAGGGCTATTGAGGCGCAA
CAGCATCTGTTGCAACTCACAGTCTGGGGCATCAAGCAGCTCCAGGCAAGAATCCTGGCTGTGGAAAGAT
ACCTAAAGGATCAACAGCTCCTGGGGATTTGGGGTTGCTCTGGAAAACTCATTTGCACCACTGCTGTGCC
TTGGAATGCTAGTTGGAGTAATAAATCTCTGGAACAGATTTGGAATCACACGACCTGGATGGAGTGGGAC
AGAGAAATTAACAATTACACAAGCTTAATACACTCCTTAATTGAAGAATCGCAAAACCAGCAAGAAAAGA
ATGAACAAGAATTATTGGAATTAGATAAATGGGCAAGTTTGTGGAATTGGTTTAACATAACAAATTGGCT
GTGGTATATAAAATTATTCATAATGATAGTAGGAGGCTTGGTAGGTTTAAGAATAGTTTTTGCTGTACTT
TCTATAGTGAATAGAGTTAGGCAGGGATATTCACCATTATCGTTTCAGACCCACCTCCCAACCCCGAGGG
GACCCGACAGGCCCGAAGGAATAGAAGAAGAAGGTGGAGAGAGAGACAGAGACAGATCCATTCGATTAGT
GAACGGATCGGCACTGCGTGCGCCAATTCTGCAGACAAATGGCAGTATTCATCCACAATTTTAAAAGAAA
AGGGGGGATTGGGGGGTACAGTGCAGGGGAAAGAATAGTAGACATAATAGCAACAGACATACAAACTAAA
GAATTACAAAAACAAATTACAAAAATTCAAAATTTTCGGGTTTATTACAGGGACAGCAGAGATCCAGTTT
GGTTAATTAATCGATAAGCTTTGCAAAGATGGATAAAGTTTTAAACAGAGAGGAATCTTTGCAGCTAATG
GACCTTCTAGGTCTTGAAAGGAGTGGGAATTGGCTCCGGTGCCCGTCAGTGGGCAGAGCGCACATCGCCC
ACAGTCCCCGAGAAGTTGGGGGGAGGGGTCGGCAATTGAACCGGTGCCTAGAGAAGGTGGCGCGGGGTAA
ACTGGGAAAGTGATGTCGTGTACTGGCTCCGCCTTTTTCCCGAGGGTGGGGGAGAACCGTATATAAGTGC
AGTAGTCGCCGTGAACGTTCTTTTTCGCAACGGGTTTGCCGCCAGAACACAGGTAAGTGCCGTGTGTGGT
TCCCGCGGGCCTGGCCTCTTTACGGGTTATGGCCCTTGCGTGCCTTGAATTACTTCCACCTGGCTGCAGT
ACGTGATTCTTGATCCCGAGCTTCGGGTTGGAAGTGGGTGGGAGAGTTCGAGGCCTTGCGCTTAAGGAGC
CCCTTCGCCTCGTGCTTGAGTTGAGGCCTGGCCTGGGCGCTGGGGCCGCCGCGTGCGAATCTGGTGGCAC
CTTCGCGCCTGTCTCGCTGCTTTCGATAAGTCTCTAGCCATTTAAAATTTTTGATGACCTGCTGCGACGC
TTTTTTTCTGGCAAGATAGTCTTGTAAATGCGGGCCAAGATCTGCACACTGGTATTTCGGTTTTTGGGGC
CGCGGGCGGCGACGGGGCCCGTGCGTCCCAGCGCACATGTTCGGCGAGGCGGGGCCTGCGAGCGCGGCCA
CCGAGAATCGGACGGGGGTAGTCTCAAGCTGGCCGGCCTGCTCTGGTGCCTGGCCTCGCGCCGCCGTGTA
TCGCCCCGCCCTGGGCGGCAAGGCTGGCCCGGTCGGCACCAGTTGCGTGAGCGGAAAGATGGCCGCTTCC
CGGCCCTGCTGCAGGGAGCTCAAAATGGAGGACGCGGCGCTCGGGAGAGCGGGCGGGTGAGTCACCCACA
CAAAGGAAAAGGGCCTTTCCGTCCTCAGCCGTCGCTTCATGTGACTCCACGGAGTACCGGGCGCCGTCCA
GGCACCTCGATTAGTTCTCGAGCTTTTGGAGTACGTCGTCTTTAGGTTGGGGGGAGGGGTTTTATGCGAT
GGAGTTTCCCCACACTGAGTGGGTGGAGACTGAAGTTAGGCCAGCTTGGCACTTGATGTAATTCTCCTTG
GAATTTGCCCTTTTTGAGTTTGGATCTTGGTTCATTCTCAAGCCTCAGACAGTGGTTCAAAGTTTTTTTC
TTCCATTTCAGGTGTCGTGAGGAATTAGCTTGGTACTAATACGACTCACTATAGGGAGACCCAAGCTGGC
TAGGTAAGCTTGATATCGAATTCCTGCAGCCCGGGGGATCCCGCCACCATGTGTCAAGGCAATTCCAAAG
GTGAAAACGCAGCCAACTGGCTCACGGCAAAGAGTGGTCGGAAGAAGCGCTGCCCCTACACGAAGCACCA
GACACTGGAGCTGGAGAAGGAGTTTCTGTTCAATATGTACCTTACTCGAGAGCGGCGCCTAGAGATTAGC
CGCAGCGTCCACCTCACGGACAGACAAGTGAAAATCTGGTTTCAGAACCGCAGGATGAAACTGAAGAAAA
TGAATCGAGAAAACCGGATCCGGGAGCTCACAGCCAACTTTAATTTTTCCGGATCCGGCGCAACAAACTT
CTCTCTGCTGAAACAAGCCGGAGATGTCGAAGAGAATCCTGGACCGATGAAAAAGCCTGAACTCACCGCG
ACGTCTGTCGAGAAGTTTCTGATCGAAAAGTTCGACAGCGTCTCCGACCTGATGCAGCTCTCGGAGGGCG
AAGAATCTCGTGCTTTCAGCTTCGATGTAGGAGGGCGTGGATATGTCCTGCGGGTAAATAGCTGCGCCGA
TGGTTTCTACAAAGATCGTTATGTTTATCGGCACTTTGCATCGGCCGCGCTCCCGATTCCGGAAGTGCTT
GACATTGGGGAATTCAGCGAGAGCCTGACCTATTGCATCTCCCGCCGTGCACAGGGTGTCACGTTGCAAG
ACCTGCCTGAAACCGAACTGCCCGCTGTTCTGCAGCCGGTCGCGGAGGCCATGGATGCGATCGCTGCGGC
CGATCTTAGCCAGACGAGCGGGTTCGGCCCATTCGGACCGCAAGGAATCGGTCAATACACTACATGGCGT
GATTTCATATGCGCGATTGCTGATCCCCATGTGTATCACTGGCAAACTGTGATGGACGACACCGTCAGTG
CGTCCGTCGCGCAGGCTCTCGATGAGCTGATGCTTTGGGCCGAGGACTGCCCCGAAGTCCGGCACCTCGT
GCACGCGGATTTCGGCTCCAACAATGTCCTGACGGACAATGGCCGCATAACAGCGGTCATTGACTGGAGC
GAGGCGATGTTCGGGGATTCCCAATACGAGGTCGCCAACATCTTCTTCTGGAGGCCGTGGTTGGCTTGTA
TGGAGCAGCAGACGCGCTACTTCGAGCGGAGGCATCCGGAGCTTGCAGGATCGCCGCGGCTCCGGGCGTA
TATGCTCCGCATTGGTCTTGACCAACTCTATCAGAGCTTGGTTGACGGCAATTTCGATGATGCAGCTTGG
GCGCAGGGTCGATGCGACGCAATCGTCCGATCCGGAGCCGGGACTGTCGGGCGTACACAAATCGCCCGCA
GAAGCGCGGCCGTCTGGACCGATGGCTGTGTAGAAGTACTCGCCGATAGTGGAAACCGACGCCCCAGCAC
TCGTCCGAGGGCAAAGGAATAAGTTAGAACTATTTCCTGGCTGTTACGCGACCTTCTGTCGAGTCTCACG
CTACTGACGGGCTTGTTAAACAGTGAACCGCCCGCCCCACGACCCGCAGCGCCCGACCGAAAGGAGCGCA
CGACCCCATGCATCGAACAAAAGAAAAGGGGGGACTGGAAGGGCTAATTCACTCCCAACGAAGACAAGAT
ATCATAACTTCGTATAGCATACATTATACGAAGTTATCGGCTAGCTGGTCCGGACTGTACTGGGTCTCTC
TGGTTAGACCAGATCTGAGCCTGGGAGCTCTCTGGCTAACTAGGGAACCCACTGCTTAAGCCTCAATAAA
GCTTGCCTTGAGTGCTTCAAGTAGTGTGTGCCCGTCTGTTGTGTGACTCTGGTAACTAGAGATCCCTCAG
ACCCTTTTAGTCAGTGTGGAAAATCTCTAGCAGGGCCCGTTTAAACCCGCTGATCAGCCTCGACTGTGCC
TTCTAGTTGCCAGCCATCTGTTGTTTGCCCCTCCCCCGTGCCTTCCTTGACCCTGGAAGGTGCCACTCCC
ACTGTCCTTTCCTAATAAAATGAGGAAATTGCATCGCATTGTCTGAGTAGGTGTCATTCTATTCTGGGGG
GTGGGGTGGGGCAGGACAGCAAGGGGGAGGATTGGGAAGACAATAGCAGGCATGCTGGGGATGCGGTGGG
CTCTATGGCTTCTGAGGCGGAAAGAACCAGCTGGGGCTCTAGGGGGTATCCCC
[124 nt withheld, positions 6074-6197]
C
[91 nt withheld, positions 6199-6289]
A
[49 nt withheld, positions 6291-6339]
CCTTTGACGTTGGAGTCCACGTTCTTT
[37 nt withheld, positions 6367-6403]
ACCCTATCTCGGTCTATTCTTTTGATTTATAAGGGATTTTGCCGATTTCGGCCTATTGGTTAAAAAATGA
GCTGATTTAACAAAAATTTAACGCGAATTAATTCTGTGGAATGTGTGTCAGTTAGGGTGTGGAAAGTCCC
CAGGCTCCCCAGCAGGCAGAAGTATGCAAAGCATGCATCTCAATTAGTCAGCAACCAGGTGTGGAAAGTC
CCCAGGCTCCCCAGCAGGCAGAAGTATGCAAAGCATGCATCTCAATTAGTCAGCAACCATAGTCCCGCCC
CTAACTCCGCCCATCCCGCCCCTAACTCCGCCCAGTTCCGCCCATTCTCCGCCCCATGGCTGACTAATTT
TTTTTATTTATGCAGAGGCCGAGGCCGCCTCTGCCTCTGAGCTATTCCAGAAGTAGTGAGGAGGCTTTTT
TGGAGGCCTAGGCTTTTGCAAAAAGCTCCCGGGAGCTTGTATATCCATTTTCGGATCTGATCAGCACGTG
TTGACAATTAATCATCGGCATAGTATATCGGCATAGTATAATACGACAAGGTGAGGAACTAAACCATGGC
CAAGTTGACCAGTGCCGTTCCGGTGCTCACCGCGCGCGACGTCGCCGGAGCGGTCGAGTTCTGGACCGAC
CGGCTCGGGTTCTCCCGGGACTTCGTGGAGGACGACTTCGCCGGTGTGGTCCGGGACGACGTGACCCTGT
TCATCAGCGCGGTCCAGGACCAGGTGGTGCCGGACAACACCCTGGCCTGGGTGTGGGTGCGCGGCCTGGA
CGAGCTGTACGCCGAGTGGTCGGAGGTCGTGTCCACGAACTTCCGGGACGCCTCCGGGCCGGCCATGACC
GAGATCGGCGAGCAGCCGTGGGGGCGGGAGTTCGCCCTGCGCGACCCGGCCGGCAACTGCGTGCACTTCG
TGGCCGAGGAGCAGGACTGACACGTGCTACGAGATTTCGATTCCACCGCCGCCTTCTATGAAAGGTTGGG
CTTCGGAATCGTTTTCCGGGACGCCGGCTGGATGATCCTCCAGCGCGGGGATCTCATGCTGGAGTTCTTC
GCCCACCCCAACTTGTTTATTGCAGCTTATAATGGTTACAAATAAAGCAATAGCATCACAAATTTCACAA
ATAAAGCATTTTTTTCACTGCATTCTAGTTGTGGTTTGTCCAAACTCATCAATGTATCTTATCATGTCTG
TATACCGTCGACCTCTAGCTAGAGCTTGGCGTAATCATGGTCATAGCTGTTTCCTGTGTGAAATTGTTAT
CCGCTCACAATTCCACACAACATACGAGCCGGAAGCATAAAGTGTAAAGCCTGGGGTGCCTAATGAGTGA
GCTAACTCACATTAATTGCGTTGCGCTCACTGCCCGCTTTCCAGTCGGGAAACCTGTCGTGCCAGCTGCA
TTAATGAATCGGCCAACGCGCGGGGAGAGGCGGTTTGCGTATTGGGCGCTCTTCCGCTTCCTCGCTCACT
GACTCGCTGCGCTCGGTCGTTCGGCTGCGGCGAGCGGTATCAGCTCACTCAAAGGCGGTAATACGGTTAT
CCACAGAATCAGGGGATAACGCAGGAAAGAACATGTGAGCAAAAGGCCAGCAAAAGGCCAGGAACCGTAA
AAAGGCCGCGTTGCTGGCGTTTTTCCATAGGCTCCGCCCCCCTGACGAGCATCACAAAAATCGACGCTCA
AGTCAGAGGTGGCGAAACCCGACAGGACTATAAAGATACCAGGCGTTTCCCCCTGGAAGCTCCCTCGTGC
GCTCTCCTGTTCCGACCCTGCCGCTTACCGGATACCTGTCCGCCTTTCTCCCTTCGGGAAGCGTGGCGCT
TTCTCATAGCTCACGCTGTAGGTATCTCAGTTCGGTGTAGGTCGTTCGCTCCAAGCTGGGCTGTGTGCAC
GAACCCCCCGTTCAGCCCGACCGCTGCGCCTTATCCGGTAACTATCGTCTTGAGTCCAACCCGGTAAGAC
ACGACTTATCGCCACTGGCAGCAGCCACTGGTAACAGGATTAGCAGAGCGAGGTATGTAGGCGGTGCTAC
AGAGTTCTTGAAGTGGTGGCCTAACTACGGCTACACTAGAAGAACAGTATTTGGTATCTGCGCTCTGCTG
AAGCCAGTTACCTTCGGAAAAAGAGTTGGTAGCTCTTGATCCGGCAAACAAACCACCGCTGGTAGCGGTG
GTTTTTTTGTTTGCAAGCAGCAGATTACGCGCAGAAAAAAAGGATCTCAAGAAGATCCTTTGATCTTTTC
TACGGGGTCTGACGCTCAGTGGAACGAAAACTCACGTTAAGGGATTTTGGTCATGAGATTATCAAAAAGG
ATCTTCACCTAGATCCTTTTAAATTAAAAATGAAGTTTTAAATCAATCTAAAGTATATATGAGTAAACTT
GGTCTGACAGTTACCAATGCTTAATCAGTGAGGCACCTATCTCAGCGATCTGTCTATTTCGTTCATCCAT
AGTTGCCTGACTCCCCGTCGTGTAGATAACTACGATACGGGAGGGCTTACCATCTGGCCCCAGTGCTGCA
ATGATACCGCGAGACCCACGCTCACCGGCTCCAGATTTATCAGCAATAAACCAGCCAGCCGGAAGGGCCG
AGCGCAGAAGTGGTCCTGCAACTTTATCCGCCTCCATCCAGTCTATTAATTGTTGCCGGGAAGCTAGAGT
AAGTAGTTCGCCAGTTAATAGTTTGCGCAACGTTGTTGCCATTGCTACAGGCATCGTGGTGTCACGCTCG
TCGTTTGGTATGGCTTCATTCAGCTCCGGTTCCCAACGATCAAGGCGAGTTACATGATCCCCCATGTTGT
GCAAAAAAGCGGTTAGCTCCTTCGGTCCTCCGATCGTTGTCAGAAGTAAGTTGGCCGCAGTGTTATCACT
CATGGTTATGGCAGCACTGCATAATTCTCTTACTGTCATGCCATCCGTAAGATGCTTTTCTGTGACTGGT
GAGTACTCAACCAAGTCATTCTGAGAATAGTGTATGCGGCGACCGAGTTGCTCTTGCCCGGCGTCAATAC
GGGATAATACCGCGCCACATAGCAGAACTTTAAAAGTGCTCATCATTGGAAAACGTTCTTCGGGGCGAAA
ACTCTCAAGGATCTTACCGCTGTTGAGATCCAGTTCGATGTAACCCACTCGTGCACCCAACTGATCTTCA
GCATCTTTTACTTTCACCAGCGTTTCTGGGTGAGCAAAAACAGGAAGGCAAAATGCCGCAAAAAAGGGAA
TAAGGGCGACACGGAAATGTTGAATACTCATACTCTTCCTTTTTCAATATTATTGAAGCATTTATCAGGG
TTATTGTCTCATGAGCGGATACATATTTGAATGTATTTAGAAAAATAAACAAATAGGGGTTCCGCGCACA
TTTCCCCGAAAAGTGCCACCTGACG
Features (pLannotate 1.2.2; 33 found; start..end, strand, type, name):
     30..82      -  misc_feature   bom (fragment): basis of mobility region from pBR322
    237..616     +  enhancer       CMV enhancer: human cytomegalovirus immediate early enhancer
    617..816     +  promoter       CMV promoter: human cytomegalovirus (CMV) immediate early promoter
    834..1014    +  LTR            5' LTR (truncated): truncated 5' long terminal repeat (LTR) from HIV-1
   1061..1186    +  misc_feature   HIV-1 Ψ: packaging signal of human immunodeficiency virus type 1
   1170..1533    +  CDS            HIV-1 gag (fragment): gag protein from human immunodeficiency virus 1; gag
   1679..1912    +  misc_feature   RRE: The Rev response element (RRE) of HIV-1 allows for Rev-dependent mRNA export from the nucleus to the cytoplasm.
   2289..2389    +  CDS            Rev (fragment): human immunodeficiency virus 1 (HIV-1) Rev protein; rev; enhances nuclear export of unspliced and incompletely spliced viral mRNAs
   2439..2556    +  misc_feature   cPPT/CTS: central polypurine tract and central termination sequence of HIV-1
   2619..2685    +  CDS            small t antigen (fragment): SV40 (simian virus 40) small t antigen
   2692..3870    +  promoter       EF-1α promoter: strong constitutive promoter for human elongation factor EF-1α
   3887..3905    +  promoter       T7 promoter: promoter for bacteriophage T7 RNA polymerase
   3925..3961    -  misc_feature   MCS (fragment): pBluescript multiple cloning site
   4002..4250    +  CDS            HOXD10 (fragment): HXD10_CHICK - Also known as CHOX-4.5. Experimental evidence at transcript level: Swiss-Prot protein existence level 2. Sequence-specific transcription factor which is part of a developmental regulatory system that provides cells with specific positional identities on the anterior-posterior axis. From Gallus gallus (Chicken).
   4317..5339    +  CDS            hph: KHYB_ECOLX - Experimental evidence at protein level: Swiss-Prot protein existence level 1. The aminoglycoside phosphotransferases achieve inactivation of their antibiotic substrates by phosphorylation. Only phosphorylates hygromycin and closely related compounds such as demethyl analogs and destomycin. From Escherichia coli.
   5423..5536    +  CDS            nef (fragment): NEF_HV1LA - Experimental evidence at protein level: Swiss-Prot protein existence level 1. Extracellular Nef protein targets CD4(+) T-lymphocytes for apoptosis by interacting with CXCR4 surface receptors. From Human immunodeficiency virus type 1 group M subtype B (isolate Lai) (HIV-1).
   5534..5567    +  protein_bind   loxP: Cre-mediated recombination occurs in the 8-bp core sequence (GCATACAT). Cre recombinase
   5592..5772    +  LTR            5' LTR (truncated): truncated 5' long terminal repeat (LTR) from HIV-1
   5804..6028    +  polyA_signal   bGH poly(A) signal: bovine growth hormone polyadenylation signal
   6032..6053    +  promoter       SV40 promoter (fragment): SV40 enhancer and early promoter
   6074..6502    +  rep_origin     f1 ori (sequence partly withheld): f1 bacteriophage origin of replication; arrow indicates direction of (+) strand synthesis
   6516..6845    +  promoter       SV40 promoter: SV40 enhancer and early promoter
   6893..6940    +  promoter       EM7 promoter: synthetic bacterial promoter&nbsp
   6959..7333    +  CDS            BleoR: antibiotic-binding protein; Sh ble from Streptoalloteichus hindustanus; confers resistance to bleomycin, phleomycin, and Zeocin™
   7343..7468    +  CDS            ble (fragment): BLE_KLEPN - Experimental evidence at protein level: Swiss-Prot protein existence level 1. Binding protein with a strong affinity to the bleomycin family of antibiotics. Binds to CL990; an antimitotic-antibiotic compound. From Klebsiella pneumoniae.
   7463..7584    +  polyA_signal   SV40 poly(A) signal: SV40 polyadenylation signal
   7657..7673    -  protein_bind   lac operator: The lac repressor binds to the lac operator to inhibit transcription in E. coli. This inhibition can be relieved by adding lactose or isopropyl-β-D-thiogalactopyranoside (IPTG). lac repressor encoded by lacI
   7681..7711    -  promoter       lac promoter: promoter for the E. coli lac operon
   7726..7747    -  protein_bind   CAP binding site: CAP binding activates transcription in the presence of cAMP. E. coli catabolite activator protein
   7760..7852    -  CDS            lacI (fragment): lac repressor; lacI; The lac repressor binds to the lac operator to inhibit transcription in E. coli. This inhibition can be relieved by adding lactose or isopropyl-β-D-thiogalactopyranoside (IPTG).
   8035..8623    -  rep_origin     ori: high-copy-number ColE1/pMB1/pBR322/pUC origin of replication
   8794..9654    -  CDS            AmpR: β-lactamase; bla; confers resistance to ampicillin, carbenicillin, and related antibiotics
   9655..9759    -  promoter       AmpR promoter: bla
