[The description below was written by a language model from this plasmid's Addgene catalogue record and pLannotate feature annotations shown in this document.]
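Description:
EF1a_HOXA10_P2A_Hygro_Barcode is a third-generation-style HIV-1 lentiviral transfer plasmid for constitutive expression of human HOXA10 in mammalian cells; the record lists the parental backbone as unknown. It is propagated in E. coli through a high-copy ColE1/pUC-type origin with ampicillin resistance (AmpR). The backbone also carries an f1 origin and an SV40/EM7-driven BleoR cassette outside the viral region. Viral genomic RNA is transcribed from a CMV enhancer/promoter fused to a truncated 5' LTR. The packaged region contains the Ψ packaging signal with a partial gag sequence, the Rev response element for Rev-dependent nuclear export, and the cPPT/CTS element that aids nuclear import of the viral genome. It ends in a second truncated LTR, preceded by a loxP site and followed by a bGH polyadenylation signal.

Within the provirus, the EF-1α promoter drives a single transcript encoding the HOXA10 insert linked through a P2A self-cleaving peptide (indicated by the construct name) to the hygromycin phosphotransferase gene hph, so hygromycin-selected cells should also express the transcription factor. The insert was introduced by Gibson assembly at retained BamHI sites. The catalogue lists it as only 282 bp. The annotation tool matched this short region to a homeodomain-containing HOXD10 fragment, which probably reflects conservation among paralogous HOX proteins. That size suggests a short isoform or partial coding sequence, though the record does not say so. The barcode is not annotated in the feature table. According to the stated purpose, it allows the overexpressed transcript to be identified in single-cell RNA-seq, supporting pooled overexpression screens with fitness and transcriptomic readouts.
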