Addgene plasmid #120452: EF1a_HOXA10_P2A_Hygro_Barcode
Purpose: Barcoded lentiviral vector to express HOXA10 in mammalian cells under control of EF1a promoter. Barcoded for transcript detection in single cell RNA-seq.
Depositing lab: Prashant Mali. Depositing organization: University of California, San Diego (UCSD). Publication: Mapping Cellular Reprogramming via Pooled Overexpression Screens with Paired Fitness and Single-Cell RNA-Sequencing Readout. Parekh U, Wu Y, Zhao D, Worlikar A, Shah N, Zhang K, Mali P. Cell Syst. 2018 Nov 12. pii: S2405-4712(18)30433-2. doi: 10.1016/j.cels.2018.10.008. PubMed 30448000.
Backbone
  Vector backbone: Unknown
  Backbone size w/o insert (bp): 9514
  Vector type: Lentiviral
  Selectable markers: Hygromycin
Growth in bacteria
  Bacterial resistance: Ampicillin, 100 μg/mL
  Growth temperature: 37°C
  Growth strain: Stbl3
  Copy number: High Copy
Gene/Insert
  Gene/Insert name: HOXA10
  Species: H. sapiens (human)
  Insert size (bp): 282
  Entrez Gene: HOXA10 (a.k.a. HOX1, HOX1.8, HOX1H, PL)
  Promoter: EF1a
  Cloning method: Gibson Cloning
  Sequencing primers: 5′ 5'-ttctcaagcctcagacagtgg-3'
Terms and licenses: Academic/Nonprofit Terms; Industry Terms: Not Available to Industry
Depositor comments: 5' cloning site: BamHI (not destroyed), 3' cloning site: BamHI (not destroyed).
How to cite: EF1a_HOXA10_P2A_Hygro_Barcode was a gift from Prashant Mali (Addgene plasmid # 120452 ; http://n2t.net/addgene:120452 ; RRID:Addgene_120452)
