>Addgene plasmid #120452 | EF1a_HOXA10_P2A_Hygro_Barcode | depositor partial sequence | sequence record 228724 | HOXA10 gene
ATGTGTCAAGGCAATTCCAAAGGTGAAAACGCAGCCAACTGGCTCACGGCAAAGAGTGGTCGGAAGAAGC
GCTGCCCCTACACGAAGCACCAGACACTGGAGCTGGAGAAGGAGTTTCTGTTCAATATGTACCTTACTCG
AGAGCGGCGCCTAGAGATTAGCCGCAGCGTCCACCTCACGGACAGACAAGTGAAAATCTGGTTTCAGAAC
CGCAGGATGAAACTGAAGAAAATGAATCGAGAAAACCGGATCCGGGAGCTCACAGCCAACTTTAATTTTT
CC
