>Addgene plasmid #120452 | EF1a_HOXA10_P2A_Hygro_Barcode | depositor partial sequence | sequence record 228725 | HOXA10 barcode
ACCTTCTGTCGAGTCTCACG
